>Addgene plasmid #89519 | tubulin-YeNL_pcDNA3 | addgene full sequence | sequence record 237962 | Addgene NGS Result
GCATAGTTAAGCCAGTATCTGCTCCCTGCTTGTGTGTTGGAGGTCGCTGAGTAGTGCGCGAGCAAAATTT
AAGCTACAACAAGGCAAGGCTTGACCGACAATTGCATGAAGAATCTGCTTAGGGTTAGGCGTTTTGCGCT
GCTTCGCGATGTACGGGCCAGATATACGCGTTGACATTGATTATTGACTAGTTATTAATAGTAATCAATT
ACGGGGTCATTAGTTCATAGCCCATATATGGAGTTCCGCGTTACATAACTTACGGTAAATGGCCCGCCTG
GCTGACCGCCCAACGACCCCCGCCCATTGACGTCAATAATGACGTATGTTCCCATAGTAACGCCAATAGG
GACTTTCCATTGACGTCAATGGGTGGAGTATTTACGGTAAACTGCCCACTTGGCAGTACATCAAGTGTAT
CATATGCCAAGTACGCCCCCTATTGACGTCAATGACGGTAAATGGCCCGCCTGGCATTATGCCCAGTACA
TGACCTTATGGGACTTTCCTACTTGGCAGTACATCTACGTATTAGTCATCGCTATTACCATGGTGATGCG
GTTTTGGCAGTACATCAATGGGCGTGGATAGCGGTTTGACTCACGGGGATTTCCAAGTCTCCACCCCATT
GACGTCAATGGGAGTTTGTTTTGGCACCAAAATCAACGGGACTTTCCAAAATGTCGTAACAACTCCGCCC
CATTGACGCAAATGGGCGGTAGGCGTGTACGGTGGGAGGTCTATATAAGCAGAGCTCTCTGGCTAACTAG
AGAACCCACTGCTTACTGGCTTATCGAAATTAATACGACTCACTATAGGGAGACCCAAGCTTCGCCACCA
TGAGGGAAATCGTGCACATCCAGGCCGGACAGTGTGGCAACCAGATCGGTGCTAAGTTCTGGGAGGTGAT
AAGCGATGAACATGGCATCGACCCCACCGGTACCTACCACGGTGACAGCGACCTGCAGCTGGACCGAATC
TCTGTGTACTATAATGAAGCCACAGGTGGCAAGTATGTCCCTCGAGCTATCTTGGTGGATCTAGAACCTG
GGACTATGGACTCCGTTCGCTCAGGTCCTTTTGGCCAGATCTTCAGACCAGACAACTTCGTTTTCGGTCA
GTCTGGGGCAGGCAACAACTGGGCTAAAGGCCACTACACAGAGGGAGCTGAGTTGGTTGACTCTGTCTTG
GATGTGGTGCGGAAGGAGGCGGAGAGCTGTGATTGCCTGCAAGGCTTTCAGCTGACCCACTCACTGGGTG
GAGGCACTGGCTCTGGCATGGGCACCCTGCTCATCAGCAAGATCCGGGAAGAATATCCTGACCGTATCAT
GAATACCTTCAGTGTGGTGCCCTCGCCCAAAGTGTCTGATACCGTGGTCGAGCCCTACAATGCCACCCTG
TCTGTCCATCAGTTGGTTGAGAACACGGATGAGACCTACTGCATCGACAACGAGGCCCTCTACGACATCT
GCTTCCGTACCCTCAAGCTCACCACGCCAACCTACGGAGACCTGAACCATCTCGTCTCGGCCACCATGAG
CGGCGTCACCACCTGCCTCCGTTTCCCGGGCCAGCTTAATGCTGACCTTCGAAAGCTGGCTGTCAACATG
GTGCCATTCCCACGTCTCCACTTCTTCATGCCTGGCTTTGCCCCTCTCACCAGCCGTGGAAGCCAGCAGT
ACCGGGCCCTCACTGTGCCTGAACTTACCCAGCAGGTCTTCGATGCCAAGAACATGATGGCCGCCTGCGA
CCCGCGCCACGGCCGGTACCTCACAGTTGCCGCCGTCTTCCGTGGACGGATGTCCATGAAGGAGGTGGAT
GAGCAGATGCTCAACGTGCAGAACAAGAATAGCAGCTACTTCGTGGAATGGATCCCCAACAATGTCAAGA
CAGCTGTCTGTGACATCCCACCGCGTGGCCTCAAGATGGCAGTCACCTTCATTGGAAACAGCACAGCCAT
CCAGGAGCTCTTCAAGCGCATCTCTGAGCAGTTTACGGCTATGTTCCGCCGGAAGGCTTTCCTCCACTGG
TATACGGGTGAGGGCATGGACGAGATGGAGTTCACCGAAGCTGAGAGCAACATGAACGACCTCGTCTCTG
AGTACCAGCAGTACCAGGATGCCACCGCGGAAGAGGAAGAGGATTTCGGAGAGGAGGCAGAAGAGGAGGC
CCAGTCGACGGTACCGCGGGCCCGGGATCCAGGATCTGGCGGAGGAAGTGGGGGAGGATCTGGAGAATTC
ATGGTGAGCAAGGGCGAGGAGCTGTTCACCGGGGTGGTGCCCATCCTGGTCGAGCTGGACGGCGACGTAA
ACGGCCACAAGTTCAGCGTGTCCGGCGAGGGCGAGGGCGATGCCACCTACGGCAAGCTGACCCTGAAGCT
GATCTGCACCACCGGCAAGCTGCCCGTGCCCTGGCCCACCCTCGTGACCACCCTGGGCTACGGCCTGCAG
TGCTTCGCCCGCTACCCCGACCACATGAAGCAGCACGACTTCTTCAAGTCCGCCATGCCCGAAGGCTACG
TCCAGGAGCGCACCATCTTCTTCAAGGACGACGGCAACTACAAGACCCGCGCCGAGGTGAAGTTCGAGGG
CGACACCCTGGTGAACCGCATCGAGCTGAAGGGCATCGACTTCAAGGAGGACGGCAACATCCTGGGGCAC
AAGCTGGAGTACAACTACAACAGCCACAACGTCTATATCACCGCCGACAAGCAGAAGAACGGCATCAAGG
CCAACTTCAAGATCCGCCACAACATCGAGGACGGCGGCGTGCAGCTCGCCGACCACTACCAGCAGAACAC
CCCCATCGGCGACGGCCCCGTGCTGCTGCCCGACAACCACTACCTGAGCTACCAGTCCGCCCTGAGCAAA
GACCCCAACGAGAAGCGCGATCACATGGTCCTGCTGGAGTTCGTGACCGCCGCGATGCTCGAAGATTTCG
TTGGGGACTGGCGACAGACAGCCGGCTACAACCTGGACCAAGTCCTTGAACAGGGAGGTGTGTCCAGTTT
GTTTCAGAATCTCGGGGTGTCCGTAACTCCGATCCAAAGGATTGTCCTGAGCGGTGAAAATGGGCTGAAG
ATCGACATCCATGTCATCATCCCGTATGAAGGTCTGAGCGGCGACCAAATGGGCCAGATCGAAAAAATTT
TTAAGGTGGTGTACCCTGTGGATGATCATCACTTTAAGGTGATCCTGCACTATGGCACACTGGTAATCGA
CGGGGTTACGCCGAACATGATCGACTATTTCGGACGGCCGTATGAAGGCATCGCCGTGTTCGACGGCAAA
AAGATCACTGTAACAGGGACCCTGTGGAACGGCAACAAAATTATCGACGAGCGCCTGATCAACCCCGACG
GCTCCCTGCTGTTCCGAGTAACCATCAACGGAGTGACCGGCTGGCGGCTGTGCGAACGCATTCTGGCGTA
AGCGGCCGCTCGAGCATGCATCTAGAGGGCCCTATTCTATAGTGTCACCTAAATGCTAGAGCTCGCTGAT
CAGCCTCGACTGTGCCTTCTAGTTGCCAGCCATCTGTTGTTTGCCCCTCCCCCGTGCCTTCCTTGACCCT
GGAAGGTGCCACTCCCACTGTCCTTTCCTAATAAAATGAGGAAATTGCATCGCATTGTCTGAGTAGGTGT
CATTCTATTCTGGGGGGTGGGGTGGGGCAGGACAGCAAGGGGGAGGATTGGGAAGACAATAGCAGGCATG
CTGGGGATGCGGTGGGCTCTATGGCTTCTGAGGCGGAAAGAACCAGCTGGGGCTCTAGGGGGTATCCCC
[124 nt withheld, positions 3780-3903]
C
[91 nt withheld, positions 3905-3995]
A
[49 nt withheld, positions 3997-4045]
CCTTTGACGTTGGAGTCCACGTTCTTT
[37 nt withheld, positions 4073-4109]
ACCCTATCTCGGTCTATTCTTTTGATTTATAAGGGATTTTGCCGATTTCGGCCTATTGGTTAAAAAATGA
GCTGATTTAACAAAAATTTAACGCGAATTAATTCTGTGGAATGTGTGTCAGTTAGGGTGTGGAAAGTCCC
CAGGCTCCCCAGCAGGCAGAAGTATGCAAAGCATGCATCTCAATTAGTCAGCAACCAGGTGTGGAAAGTC
CCCAGGCTCCCCAGCAGGCAGAAGTATGCAAAGCATGCATCTCAATTAGTCAGCAACCATAGTCCCGCCC
CTAACTCCGCCCATCCCGCCCCTAACTCCGCCCAGTTCCGCCCATTCTCCGCCCCATGGCTGACTAATTT
TTTTTATTTATGCAGAGGCCGAGGCCGCCTCTGCCTCTGAGCTATTCCAGAAGTAGTGAGGAGGCTTTTT
TGGAGGCCTAGGCTTTTGCAAAAAGCTCCCGGGAGCTTGTATATCCATTTTCGGATCTGATCAAGAGACA
GGATGAGGATCGTTTCGCATGATTGAACAAGATGGATTGCACGCAGGTTCTCCGGCCGCTTGGGTGGAGA
GGCTATTCGGCTATGACTGGGCACAACAGACAATCGGCTGCTCTGATGCCGCCGTGTTCCGGCTGTCAGC
GCAGGGGCGCCCGGTTCTTTTTGTCAAGACCGACCTGTCCGGTGCCCTGAATGAACTGCAGGACGAGGCA
GCGCGGCTATCGTGGCTGGCCACGACGGGCGTTCCTTGCGCAGCTGTGCTCGACGTTGTCACTGAAGCGG
GAAGGGACTGGCTGCTATTGGGCGAAGTGCCGGGGCAGGATCTCCTGTCATCTCACCTTGCTCCTGCCGA
GAAAGTATCCATCATGGCTGATGCAATGCGGCGGCTGCATACGCTTGATCCGGCTACCTGCCCATTCGAC
CACCAAGCGAAACATCGCATCGAGCGAGCACGTACTCGGATGGAAGCCGGTCTTGTCGATCAGGATGATC
TGGACGAAGAGCATCAGGGGCTCGCGCCAGCCGAACTGTTCGCCAGGCTCAAGGCGCGCATGCCCGACGG
CGAGGATCTCGTCGTGACCCATGGCGATGCCTGCTTGCCGAATATCATGGTGGAAAATGGCCGCTTTTCT
GGATTCATCGACTGTGGCCGGCTGGGTGTGGCGGACCGCTATCAGGACATAGCGTTGGCTACCCGTGATA
TTGCTGAAGAGCTTGGCGGCGAATGGGCTGACCGCTTCCTCGTGCTTTACGGTATCGCCGCTCCCGATTC
GCAGCGCATCGCCTTCTATCGCCTTCTTGACGAGTTCTTCTGAGCGGGACTCTGGGGTTCGAAATGACCG
ACCAAGCGACGCCCAACCTGCCATCACGAGATTTCGATTCCACCGCCGCCTTCTATGAAAGGTTGGGCTT
CGGAATCGTTTTCCGGGACGCCGGCTGGATGATCCTCCAGCGCGGGGATCTCATGCTGGAGTTCTTCGCC
CACCCCAACTTGTTTATTGCAGCTTATAATGGTTACAAATAAAGCAATAGCATCACAAATTTCACAAATA
AAGCATTTTTTTCACTGCATTCTAGTTGTGGTTTGTCCAAACTCATCAATGTATCTTATCATGTCTGTAT
ACCGTCGACCTCTAGCTAGAGCTTGGCGTAATCATGGTCATAGCTGTTTCCTGTGTGAAATTGTTATCCG
CTCACAATTCCACACAACATACGAGCCGGAAGCATAAAGTGTAAAGCCTGGGGTGCCTAATGAGTGAGCT
AACTCACATTAATTGCGTTGCGCTCACTGCCCGCTTTCCAGTCGGGAAACCTGTCGTGCCAGCTGCATTA
ATGAATCGGCCAACGCGCGGGGAGAGGCGGTTTGCGTATTGGGCGCTCTTCCGCTTCCTCGCTCACTGAC
TCGCTGCGCTCGGTCGTTCGGCTGCGGCGAGCGGTATCAGCTCACTCAAAGGCGGTAATACGGTTATCCA
CAGAATCAGGGGATAACGCAGGAAAGAACATGTGAGCAAAAGGCCAGCAAAAGGCCAGGAACCGTAAAAA
GGCCGCGTTGCTGGCGTTTTTCCATAGGCTCCGCCCCCCTGACGAGCATCACAAAAATCGACGCTCAAGT
CAGAGGTGGCGAAACCCGACAGGACTATAAAGATACCAGGCGTTTCCCCCTGGAAGCTCCCTCGTGCGCT
CTCCTGTTCCGACCCTGCCGCTTACCGGATACCTGTCCGCCTTTCTCCCTTCGGGAAGCGTGGCGCTTTC
TCATAGCTCACGCTGTAGGTATCTCAGTTCGGTGTAGGTCGTTCGCTCCAAGCTGGGCTGTGTGCACGAA
CCCCCCGTTCAGCCCGACCGCTGCGCCTTATCCGGTAACTATCGTCTTGAGTCCAACCCGGTAAGACACG
ACTTATCGCCACTGGCAGCAGCCACTGGTAACAGGATTAGCAGAGCGAGGTATGTAGGCGGTGCTACAGA
GTTCTTGAAGTGGTGGCCTAACTACGGCTACACTAGAAGAACAGTATTTGGTATCTGCGCTCTGCTGAAG
CCAGTTACCTTCGGAAAAAGAGTTGGTAGCTCTTGATCCGGCAAACAAACCACCGCTGGTAGCGGTGGTT
TTTTTGTTTGCAAGCAGCAGATTACGCGCAGAAAAAAAGGATCTCAAGAAGATCCTTTGATCTTTTCTAC
GGGGTCTGACGCTCAGTGGAACGAAAACTCACGTTAAGGGATTTTGGTCATGAGATTATCAAAAAGGATC
TTCACCTAGATCCTTTTAAATTAAAAATGAAGTTTTAAATCAATCTAAAGTATATATGAGTAAACTTGGT
CTGACAGTTACCAATGCTTAATCAGTGAGGCACCTATCTCAGCGATCTGTCTATTTCGTTCATCCATAGT
TGCCTGACTCCCCGTCGTGTAGATAACTACGATACGGGAGGGCTTACCATCTGGCCCCAGTGCTGCAATG
ATACCGCGAGACCCACGCTCACCGGCTCCAGATTTATCAGCAATAAACCAGCCAGCCGGAAGGGCCGAGC
GCAGAAGTGGTCCTGCAACTTTATCCGCCTCCATCCAGTCTATTAATTGTTGCCGGGAAGCTAGAGTAAG
TAGTTCGCCAGTTAATAGTTTGCGCAACGTTGTTGCCATTGCTACAGGCATCGTGGTGTCACGCTCGTCG
TTTGGTATGGCTTCATTCAGCTCCGGTTCCCAACGATCAAGGCGAGTTACATGATCCCCCATGTTGTGCA
AAAAAGCGGTTAGCTCCTTCGGTCCTCCGATCGTTGTCAGAAGTAAGTTGGCCGCAGTGTTATCACTCAT
GGTTATGGCAGCACTGCATAATTCTCTTACTGTCATGCCATCCGTAAGATGCTTTTCTGTGACTGGTGAG
TACTCAACCAAGTCATTCTGAGAATAGTGTATGCGGCGACCGAGTTGCTCTTGCCCGGCGTCAATACGGG
ATAATACCGCGCCACATAGCAGAACTTTAAAAGTGCTCATCATTGGAAAACGTTCTTCGGGGCGAAAACT
CTCAAGGATCTTACCGCTGTTGAGATCCAGTTCGATGTAACCCACTCGTGCACCCAACTGATCTTCAGCA
TCTTTTACTTTCACCAGCGTTTCTGGGTGAGCAAAAACAGGAAGGCAAAATGCCGCAAAAAAGGGAATAA
GGGCGACACGGAAATGTTGAATACTCATACTCTTCCTTTTTCAATATTATTGAAGCATTTATCAGGGTTA
TTGTCTCATGAGCGGATACATATTTGAATGTATTTAGAAAAATAAACAAATAGGGGTTCCGCGCACATTT
CCCCGAAAAGTGCCACCTGACGTCGACGGATCGGGAGATCTCCCGATCCCCTATGGTGCACTCTCAGTAC
AATCTGCTCTGATGCC
Features (pLannotate 1.2.2; 24 found; start..end, strand, type, name):
    173..552     +  enhancer       CMV enhancer: human cytomegalovirus immediate early enhancer
    553..756     +  promoter       CMV promoter: human cytomegalovirus (CMV) immediate early promoter
    752..785     +  LTR            5' LTR (truncated) (fragment): truncated 5' long terminal repeat (LTR) from HIV-1
    801..819     +  promoter       T7 promoter: promoter for bacteriophage T7 RNA polymerase
    840..2171    +  CDS            TUBB5: TBB5_CRIGR - Also known as TUBB. Experimental evidence at protein level: Swiss-Prot protein existence level 1. Tubulin is the major constituent of microtubules. It binds two moles of GTP, one at an exchangeable site on the beta chain and one at a non-exchangeable site on the alpha chain. From Cricetulus griseus (Chinese hamster) (Cricetulus barabensis griseus).
   2172..2200    +  misc_feature   MCS (fragment): multiple cloning site
   2241..2924    +  CDS            Venus: Venus is a basic (constitutively fluorescent) yellow fluorescent protein published in 2002, derived from Aequorea victoria. It is reported to be a rapidly-maturing weak dimer with moderate acid sensitivity.
   2928..3431    +  CDS            Nluc: NanoLuc® luciferase human codon-optimized
   3466..3484    -  promoter       SP6 promoter: promoter for bacteriophage SP6 RNA polymerase
   3510..3734    +  polyA_signal   bGH poly(A) signal: bovine growth hormone polyadenylation signal
   3738..3759    +  promoter       SV40 promoter (fragment): SV40 enhancer and early promoter
   3780..4208    +  rep_origin     f1 ori (sequence partly withheld): f1 bacteriophage origin of replication; arrow indicates direction of (+) strand synthesis
   4222..4551    +  promoter       SV40 promoter: SV40 enhancer and early promoter
   4618..5409    +  CDS            neo: KKA2_KLEPN - Also known as kan, nptII. Experimental evidence at protein level: Swiss-Prot protein existence level 1. Resistance to kanamycin, neomycin, paromomycin, ribostamycin, butirosin and gentamicin B. From Klebsiella pneumoniae.
   5433..5591    +  CDS            ble (fragment): BLE_KLEPN - Experimental evidence at protein level: Swiss-Prot protein existence level 1. Binding protein with a strong affinity to the bleomycin family of antibiotics. Binds to CL990; an antimitotic-antibiotic compound. From Klebsiella pneumoniae.
   5586..5707    +  polyA_signal   SV40 poly(A) signal: SV40 polyadenylation signal
   5780..5796    -  protein_bind   lac operator: The lac repressor binds to the lac operator to inhibit transcription in E. coli. This inhibition can be relieved by adding lactose or isopropyl-β-D-thiogalactopyranoside (IPTG). lac repressor encoded by lacI
   5804..5834    -  promoter       lac promoter: promoter for the E. coli lac operon
   5849..5870    -  protein_bind   CAP binding site: CAP binding activates transcription in the presence of cAMP. E. coli catabolite activator protein
   5883..5975    -  CDS            lacI (fragment): lac repressor; lacI; The lac repressor binds to the lac operator to inhibit transcription in E. coli. This inhibition can be relieved by adding lactose or isopropyl-β-D-thiogalactopyranoside (IPTG).
   6158..6746    -  rep_origin     ori: high-copy-number ColE1/pMB1/pBR322/pUC origin of replication
   6917..7777    -  CDS            AmpR: β-lactamase; bla; confers resistance to ampicillin, carbenicillin, and related antibiotics
   7778..7882    -  promoter       AmpR promoter: bla
   7941..18      -  misc_feature   bom (fragment) (across the origin): basis of mobility region from pBR322
