[The description below was written by a language model from this plasmid's Addgene catalogue record and pLannotate feature annotations shown in this document.]
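Description:
tubulin-YeNL_pcDNA3 is a mammalian expression plasmid built on the Invitrogen pcDNA3 backbone, with a full sequenced length of about 8 kb. It is maintained in E. coli through a high-copy ColE1/pUC-type origin and an ampicillin resistance gene (β-lactamase with its own promoter). It also carries an f1 origin for single-stranded DNA production. For selection in mammalian cells, an SV40 early promoter drives the neomycin phosphotransferase gene, followed by an SV40 polyadenylation signal, allowing G418 selection of stable transfectants. The short fragments annotated as an HIV-1 LTR, ble, lacI and bom are probably backbone remnants or annotation matches rather than functional parts.

The expression cassette uses the CMV immediate early enhancer and promoter and ends at the bovine growth hormone polyadenylation signal. T7 and SP6 phage promoters flank the insert. The open reading frame begins with a β-tubulin coding sequence, which the annotation matches best to Chinese hamster TUBB5. A short linker derived from multiple cloning site sequence joins it to YeNL, a synthetic insert cloned between EcoRI and NotI. YeNL is the yellow variant in a series of bright luminescent proteins derived from NanoLuc. In the feature table it appears as the yellow fluorescent protein Venus placed immediately upstream of human codon-optimised NanoLuc luciferase. This kind of arrangement generally lets energy from the luciferase reaction pass to the adjacent fluorescent protein, shifting the emission towards yellow.

Fusing β-tubulin to the N terminus of YeNL directs the reporter to microtubules. The plasmid is therefore suited to bioluminescence imaging of the microtubule cytoskeleton in mammalian cells without excitation light, including multicolour imaging alongside the other colour variants.
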