Addgene plasmid #89519: tubulin-YeNL_pcDNA3
Purpose: Yellow color variant of bright luminescent protein, fused to b-tubulin
Depositing lab: Takeharu Nagai. Publication: Five colour variants of bright luminescent protein for real-time multicolour bioimaging. Suzuki K, Kimura T, Shinoda H, Bai G, Daniels MJ, Arai Y, Nakano M, Nagai T. Nat Commun. 2016 Dec 14;7:13718. doi: 10.1038/ncomms13718. PubMed 27966527.
Backbone
  Vector backbone: pcDNA3
  Backbone manufacturer: Invitrogen
  Backbone size w/o insert (bp): 5400
  Vector type: Mammalian Expression
  Selectable markers: Neomycin (select with G418)
Growth in bacteria
  Bacterial resistance: Ampicillin, 100 μg/mL
  Growth temperature: 37°C
  Growth strain: DH5alpha
  Copy number: High Copy
Gene/Insert
  Gene/Insert name: YeNL
  Species: Synthetic
  Insert size (bp): 1191
  GenBank ID: LC128716
  Promoter: CMV
  Tag / fusion protein: b-tubulin (N terminal on insert)
  Cloning method: Restriction Enzyme; 5′ cloning site EcoRI (not destroyed); 3′ cloning site NotI (not destroyed)
  Sequencing primers: 5′ CMV-F; 3′ BGHrev
Terms and licenses: Academic/Nonprofit Terms; Industry Terms: Not Available to Industry
Depositor comments: Derived from NanoLuc luciferase
How to cite: tubulin-YeNL_pcDNA3 was a gift from Takeharu Nagai (Addgene plasmid # 89519 ; http://n2t.net/addgene:89519 ; RRID:Addgene_89519)
