>Addgene plasmid #89519 | tubulin-YeNL_pcDNA3 | depositor partial sequence | sequence record 173458 | YeNL
ATGGTGAGCAAGGGCGAGGAGCTGTTCACCGGGGTGGTGCCCATCCTGGTCGAGCTGGACGGCGACGTAA
ACGGCCACAAGTTCAGCGTGTCCGGCGAGGGCGAGGGCGATGCCACCTACGGCAAGCTGACCCTGAAGCT
GATCTGCACCACCGGCAAGCTGCCCGTGCCCTGGCCCACCCTCGTGACCACCCTGGGCTACGGCCTGCAG
TGCTTCGCCCGCTACCCCGACCACATGAAGCAGCACGACTTCTTCAAGTCCGCCATGCCCGAAGGCTACG
TCCAGGAGCGCACCATCTTCTTCAAGGACGACGGCAACTACAAGACCCGCGCCGAGGTGAAGTTCGAGGG
CGACACCCTGGTGAACCGCATCGAGCTGAAGGGCATCGACTTCAAGGAGGACGGCAACATCCTGGGGCAC
AAGCTGGAGTACAACTACAACAGCCACAACGTCTATATCACCGCCGACAAGCAGAAGAACGGCATCAAGG
CCAACTTCAAGATCCGCCACAACATCGAGGACGGCGGCGTGCAGCTCGCCGACCACTACCAGCAGAACAC
CCCCATCGGCGACGGCCCCGTGCTGCTGCCCGACAACCACTACCTGAGCTACCAGTCCGCCCTGAGCAAA
GACCCCAACGAGAAGCGCGATCACATGGTCCTGCTGGAGTTCGTGACCGCCGCGATGCTCGAAGATTTCG
TTGGGGACTGGCGACAGACAGCCGGCTACAACCTGGACCAAGTCCTTGAACAGGGAGGTGTGTCCAGTTT
GTTTCAGAATCTCGGGGTGTCCGTAACTCCGATCCAAAGGATTGTCCTGAGCGGTGAAAATGGGCTGAAG
ATCGACATCCATGTCATCATCCCGTATGAAGGTCTGAGCGGCGACCAAATGGGCCAGATCGAAAAAATTT
TTAAGGTGGTGTACCCTGTGGATGATCATCACTTTAAGGTGATCCTGCACTATGGCACACTGGTAATCGA
CGGGGTTACGCCGAACATGATCGACTATTTCGGACGGCCGTATGAAGGCATCGCCGTGTTCGACGGCAAA
AAGATCACTGTAACAGGGACCCTGTGGAACGGCAACAAAATTATCGACGAGCGCCTGATCAACCCCGACG
GCTCCCTGCTGTTCCGAGTAACCATCAACGGAGTGACCGGCTGGCGGCTGTGCGAACGCATTCTGGCGTA
A
